Addgene plasmid #166088: pNSU299_GAL2
Purpose: Plasmid for constituive spCas9 and tet-inducible GAL2 targeting sgRNA expression for double stranded break formation in yeast
Depositing lab: Rebecca Burgess. Depositing organization: Stevenson University.
Backbone
  Vector backbone: pRS414
  Backbone manufacturer: Smith JD et al 2016. PMID 26956608
  Vector type: Yeast Expression, CRISPR
  Selectable markers: TRP1
Growth in bacteria
  Bacterial resistance: Ampicillin, 100 μg/mL
  Growth temperature: 37°C
  Growth strain: DH5alpha
  Copy number: High Copy
Gene/Insert
  Gene/Insert name: GAL2
  gRNA/shRNA sequence: GATGGCTGGCTTTTACCGTG
  Species: S. cerevisiae (budding yeast)
  Entrez Gene: GAL2
  Promoter: Tet-inducible
  Cloning method: Gibson Cloning
Resource information
  A portion of this plasmid was derived from a plasmid made by: Jim Haber/Neal Sugawara
Terms and licenses: Academic/Nonprofit Terms; Industry Terms: Not Available to Industry
Depositor comments: gRNA Binding Coordinates: chrXII:291472..291491 (- strand) This is a yeast integration plasmid, and should be linearized with BstZ17I (or elsewhere within the TRP1 gene) before transformation for integration into Chromosome V of the yeast genome
How to cite: pNSU299_GAL2 was a gift from Rebecca Burgess (Addgene plasmid # 166088 ; http://n2t.net/addgene:166088 ; RRID:Addgene_166088)
