[The description below was written by a language model from this plasmid's Addgene catalogue record and pLannotate feature annotations shown in this document.]
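Description:
pNSU299_GAL2 is a yeast CRISPR plasmid that pairs constitutive Streptococcus pyogenes Cas9 expression with tetracycline-inducible expression of a single guide RNA targeting the S. cerevisiae GAL2 gene, so that a double-strand break at that locus can be triggered on demand. The backbone is listed as pRS414. In E. coli it is propagated at high copy through a ColE1/pUC-type origin with ampicillin selection (AmpR), and an f1 origin is also present. In yeast the selectable marker is TRP1, carried with its own promoter. No CEN/ARS element appears among the annotated features, which fits the depositor's comment that the plasmid is used as an integrating vector, linearized within TRP1 before transformation. The comment names chromosome V as the integration site.

The annotated sequence (about 11.8 kb) contains three functional modules. Cas9 is driven by the constitutive TEF1 promoter and terminated by the CYC1 terminator. The guide cassette consists of the RNA polymerase III RPR1 promoter, the guide position followed by the S. pyogenes gRNA scaffold, and the RPR1 terminator. A Tn10 TetR coding sequence supplies the repressor. The record describes the guide promoter as tet-inducible, which implies a tetO-modified RPR1 promoter held off by TetR until a tetracycline-class inducer is added, although no operator is separately annotated and the promoter driving TetR is not identified. Short matches to TIM9, NNR2, lacI, rop, bom and an RSF origin are fragments, probably reflecting flanking regulatory or backbone sequence rather than functional genes.

The guide is recorded as binding the minus strand of chromosome XII within GAL2. The plasmid suits experiments on inducible, site-specific break formation and repair in budding yeast.
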