Features (pLannotate 1.2.2; 27 found; start..end, strand, type, name):
     14..256     -  CDS            TIM9 (fragment): TIM9_YEAST - Experimental evidence at protein level: Swiss-Prot protein existence level 1. Mitochondrial intermembrane chaperone that participates in the import and insertion of multi-pass transmembrane proteins into the mitochondrial inner membrane. Also required for the transfer of beta- barrel precursors from the TOM complex to the sorting and assembly machinery (SAM complex) of the outer membrane. Acts as a chaperone-like protein that protects the hydrophobic precursors from aggregation and guide them through the mitochondrial intermembrane space. Compared to TIM10, it may have a strong st
    266..490     +  CDS            NNR2 (fragment): NNRD_YEAST - Experimental evidence at protein level: Swiss-Prot protein existence level 1. Catalyzes the dehydration of the S-form of NAD(P)HX at the expense of ATP, which is converted to ADP. Together with NAD(P)HX epimerase, which catalyzes the epimerization of the S- and R-forms, the enzyme allows the repair of both epimers of NAD(P)HX, a damaged form of NAD(P)H that is a result of enzymatic or heat-dependent hydration. From Saccharomyces cerevisiae (strain ATCC 204508 / S288c) (Baker's yeast).
   1016..1639    +  CDS            TetR: tetracycline repressor TetR; tetR from transposon Tn10; TetR binds to the tetracycline operator tetO to inhibit transcription. This inhibition can be relieved by adding tetracycline or doxycycline.
   2044..2163    +  rep_origin     RSF ori (fragment): Plasmids containing the RSF 1030 origin of replication can be propagated in E. coli cells that contain additional plasmids with compatible origins.
   2165..2257    +  CDS            lacI (fragment): lac repressor; lacI; The lac repressor binds to the lac operator to inhibit transcription in E. coli. This inhibition can be relieved by adding lactose or isopropyl-β-D-thiogalactopyranoside (IPTG).
   2270..2291    +  protein_bind   CAP binding site: CAP binding activates transcription in the presence of cAMP. E. coli catabolite activator protein
   2306..2336    +  promoter       lac promoter: promoter for the E. coli lac operon
   2340..2362    +  protein_bind   lac operator (fragment): The lac repressor binds to the lac operator to inhibit transcription in E. coli. This inhibition can be relieved by adding lactose or isopropyl-β-D-thiogalactopyranoside (IPTG). lac repressor encoded by lacI
   2405..2423    +  promoter       T3 promoter: promoter for bacteriophage T3 RNA polymerase
   2441..2839    +  promoter       TEF1 promoter: S. cerevisiae TEF1; promoter for EF-1α
   2843..2866    +  misc_feature   MCS (fragment): pBluescript multiple cloning site
   2871..6974    +  CDS            cas9: CAS9_STRP1 - Also known as csn1 From Streptococcus pyogenes serotype M1.
   7023..7270    +  terminator     CYC1 terminator: S. cerevisiae CYC1; transcription terminator for CYC1
   7289..7307    -  promoter       T7 promoter: promoter for bacteriophage T7 RNA polymerase
   7315..7470    +  CDS            lacZα (fragment): LacZα fragment of β-galactosidase; lacZ fragment
   7474..7902    +  rep_origin     f1 ori (sequence partly withheld): f1 bacteriophage origin of replication; arrow indicates direction of (+) strand synthesis
   7930..7981    -  misc_feature   bom (fragment): basis of mobility region from pBR322
   8032..8706    -  CDS            TRP1: phosphoribosylanthranilate isomerase, required for tryptophan biosynthesis; S. cerevisiae TRP1; yeast auxotrophic marker
   8707..8854    -  promoter       TRP1 promoter: S. cerevisiae TRP1
   8993..9042    -  misc_feature   bom (fragment): basis of mobility region from pBR322
   9144..9179    -  CDS            rop (fragment): Rop protein, which maintains plasmids at low copy number; rop
   9274..9378    +  promoter       AmpR promoter: bla
   9379..10239   +  CDS            AmpR: β-lactamase; bla; confers resistance to ampicillin, carbenicillin, and related antibiotics
  10410..10998   +  rep_origin     ori: high-copy-number ColE1/pMB1/pBR322/pUC origin of replication
  11058..11464   +  promoter       RPR1 promoter: RPR1; promoter for the S. cerevisiae RNase P RNA gene
  11486..11561   +  misc_RNA       gRNA scaffold: guide RNA scaffold for the Streptococcus pyogenes CRISPR/Cas9 system
  11574..11636   +  terminator     RPR1 terminator: transcription terminator for the S. cerevisiae RNase P RNA gene
>Addgene plasmid #166088 | pNSU299_GAL2 | addgene full sequence | sequence record 329112 | Addgene NGS Result
CCAGTACACCTTATCGGCCCAAGCCTTGTCCCAAGGCAGCGTTTTGTTCTTGGAAACGCTGCCCTACACG
TTCGCTATGCTTCAAGAACTTTTCTGAGCACTTCATGATGCATGTTTGTTCCTTATTGGTTAGCTTTGAT
GTTGTGAAGTCATTGACACAGTCTGTGAAACATCTTTCTACCAGATTAGAGTACAAACGCATGAAATCCT
TCATTTGCTTTTGTTCCACTACTTTTTGGAACTCTTGTTGTTCTTTCCTGCAGGTAGTCGTGCAATGTAT
GACTTTAAGATTTGTGAGCAGGAAGAAAAGGGAGAATCTTCTAACGATAAACCCTTGAAAAACTGGGTAG
ACTACGCTATGTTGAGTTGCTACGCAGGCTGCACAATTACACGAGAATGCTCCCGCCTAGGATTTAAGGC
TAAGGGACGTGCAATGCAGACGACAGATCTAAATGACCGTGTCGGTGAAGTGTTCGCCAAACTTTTCGGT
TAACACATGCAGTGATGCACGCGCGATGGTGCTAAGTTACATATATATATATATGTATAGCCATAGTGAT
GTCTAAGTAACCTTTATGGTATATTTCTTAATGTGGAAAGATACTAGCGCGCGCACCCACACACAAGCTT
CGTCTTTTCTTGAAGAAAAGAGGAAGCTCGCTAAATGGGATTCCACTTTCCGTTCCCTGCCAGCTGATGG
AAAAAGGTTAGTGGAACGATGAAGAATAAAAAGAGAGATCCACTGAGGTGAAATTTCAGCTGACAGCGAG
TTTCATGATCGTGATGAACAATGGTAACGAGTTGTGGCTGTTGCCAGGGAGGGTGGTTCTCAACTTTTAA
TGTATGGCCAAATCGCTACTTGGGTTTGTTATATAACAAAGAAGAAATAATGAACTGATTCTCTTCCTCC
TTCTTGTCCTTTCTTAATTCTGTTGTAATTACCTTCCTTTGTAATTTTTTTTGTAATTATTCTTCTTAAT
AATCCAAACAAACACACATATTACAATATATTAAAATGTCTAGATTAGATAAAAGTAAAGTGATTAACAG
CGCATTAGAGCTGCTTAATGAGGTCGGAATCGAAGGTTTAACAACCCGTAAACTCGCCCAGAAGCTAGGT
GTAGAGCAGCCTACATTGTATTGGCATGTAAAAAATAAGCGGGCTTTGCTCGACGCCTTAGCCATTGAGA
TGTTAGATAGGCACCATACTCACTTTTGCCCTTTAGAAGGGGAAAGCTGGCAAGATTTTTTACGTAATAA
CGCTAAAAGTTTTAGATGTGCTTTACTAAGTCATCGCGATGGAGCAAAAGTACATTTAGGTACACGGCCT
ACAGAAAAACAGTATGAAACTCTCGAAAATCAATTAGCCTTTTTATGCCAACAAGGTTTTTCACTAGAGA
ATGCATTATATGCACTCAGCGCTGTGGGGCATTTTACTTTAGGTTGCGTATTGGAAGATCAAGAGCATCA
AGTCGCTAAAGAAGAAAGGGAAACACCTACTACTGATAGTATGCCGCCATTATTACGACAAGCTATCGAA
TTATTTGATCACCAAGGTGCAGAGCCAGCCTTCTTATTCGGCCTTGAATTGATCATATGCGGATTAGAAA
AACAACTTAAATGTGAAAGTGGGTCTTAAGTCTGAAGAATGAATGATTTGATGATTTCTTTTTCCCTCCA
TTTTTCTTACTGAATATATCAATGATATAGACTTGTATAGTTTATTATTTCAAATTAAGTAGCTATATAT
AGTCAAGATAACGTTTGTTTGACACGATTACATTATTCGTCGACATCTTTTTTCAGCCTGTCGTGGTAGC
AATTTGAGGAGTATTATTAATTGAATAGGTTCATTTTGCGCTCGCATAAACAGTTTTCGTCAGGGACAGT
ATGTTGGAATGAGTGGTAATTAATGGTGACATGACATGTTATAGCAATAACCTTGATGTTTACATCGTAG
TTTAATGTACACCCCGCGAATTCGTTCAAGTAGGAGTGCACCAATTGCAAAGGGAAAAGCTGAATGGGCA
GTTCGAACCGCGGTCTTTCCTGCGTTATCCCCTGATTCTGTGGATAACCGTATTACCGCCTTTGAGTGAG
CTGATACCGCTCGCCGCAGCCGAACGACCGAGCGCAGCGAGTCAGTGAGCGAGGAAGCGGAAGAGCGCCC
AATACGCAAACCGCCTCTCCCCGCGCGTTGGCCGATTCATTAATGCAGCTGGCACGACAGGTTTCCCGAC
TGGAAAGCGGGCAGTGAGCGCAACGCAATTAATGTGAGTTAGCTCACTCATTAGGCACCCCAGGCTTTAC
ACTTTATGCTTCCGGCTCGTATGTTGTGTGGAATTGTGAGCGGATAACAATTTCACACAGGAAACAGCTA
TGACCATGATTACGCCAAGCGCGCAATTAACCCTCACTAAAGGGAACAAAAGCTGGAGCTCATAGCTTCA
AAATGTTTCTACTCCTTTTTTACTCTTCCAGATTTTCTCGGACTCCGCGCATCGCCGTACCACTTCAAAA
CACCCAAGCACAGCATACTAAATTTCCCCTCTTTCTTCCTCTAGGGTGTCGTTAATTACCCGTACTAAAG
GTTTGGAAAAGAAAAAAGAGACCGCCTCGTTTCTTTTTCTTCGTCGAAAAAGGCAATAAAAATTTTTATC
ACGTTTCTTTTTCTTGAAAATTTTTTTTTTGATTTTTTTCTCTTTCGATGACCTCCCATTGATATTTAAG
TTAATAAACGGTCTTCAATTTCTCAAGTTTCAGTTTCATTTTTCTTGTTCTATTACAACTTTTTTTACTT
CTTGCTCATTAGAAAGAAAGCATAGCAATCTAATCTAAGTTTTCTAGAACTAGTGGATCCCCCGGGAAAA
ATGGACAAGAAGTACTCCATTGGGCTCGATATCGGCACAAACAGCGTCGGTTGGGCCGTCATTACGGACG
AGTACAAGGTGCCGAGCAAAAAATTCAAAGTTCTGGGCAATACCGATCGCCACAGCATAAAGAAGAACCT
CATTGGCGCCCTCCTGTTCGACTCCGGGGAGACGGCCGAAGCCACGCGGCTCAAAAGAACAGCACGGCGC
AGATATACCCGCAGAAAGAATCGGATCTGCTACCTGCAGGAGATCTTTAGTAATGAGATGGCTAAGGTGG
ATGACTCTTTCTTCCATAGGCTGGAGGAGTCCTTTTTGGTGGAGGAGGATAAAAAGCACGAGCGCCACCC
AATCTTTGGCAATATCGTGGACGAGGTGGCGTACCATGAAAAGTACCCAACCATATATCATCTGAGGAAG
AAGCTTGTAGACAGTACTGATAAGGCTGACTTGCGGTTGATCTATCTCGCGCTGGCGCATATGATCAAAT
TTCGGGGACACTTCCTCATCGAGGGGGACCTGAACCCAGACAACAGCGATGTCGACAAACTCTTTATCCA
ACTGGTTCAGACTTACAATCAGCTTTTCGAAGAGAACCCGATCAACGCATCCGGAGTTGACGCCAAAGCA
ATCCTGAGCGCTAGGCTGTCCAAATCCCGGCGGCTCGAAAACCTCATCGCACAGCTCCCTGGGGAGAAGA
AGAACGGCCTGTTTGGTAATCTTATCGCCCTGTCACTCGGGCTGACCCCCAACTTTAAATCTAACTTCGA
CCTGGCCGAAGATGCCAAGCTTCAACTGAGCAAAGACACCTACGATGATGATCTCGACAATCTGCTGGCC
CAGATCGGCGACCAGTACGCAGACCTTTTTTTGGCGGCAAAGAACCTGTCAGACGCCATTCTGCTGAGTG
ATATTCTGCGAGTGAACACGGAGATCACCAAAGCTCCGCTGAGCGCTAGTATGATCAAGCGCTATGATGA
GCACCACCAAGACTTGACTTTGCTGAAGGCCCTTGTCAGACAGCAACTGCCTGAGAAGTACAAGGAAATT
TTCTTCGATCAGTCTAAAAATGGCTACGCCGGATACATTGACGGCGGAGCAAGCCAGGAGGAATTTTACA
AATTTATTAAGCCCATCTTGGAAAAAATGGACGGCACCGAGGAGCTGCTGGTAAAGCTTAACAGAGAAGA
TCTGTTGCGCAAACAGCGCACTTTCGACAATGGAAGCATCCCCCACCAGATTCACCTGGGCGAACTGCAC
GCTATCCTCAGGCGGCAAGAGGATTTCTACCCCTTTTTGAAAGATAACAGGGAAAAGATTGAGAAAATCC
TCACATTTCGGATACCCTACTATGTAGGCCCCCTCGCCCGGGGAAATTCCAGATTCGCGTGGATGACTCG
CAAATCAGAAGAGACCATCACTCCCTGGAACTTCGAGGAAGTCGTGGATAAGGGGGCCTCTGCCCAGTCC
TTCATCGAAAGGATGACTAACTTTGATAAAAATCTGCCTAACGAAAAGGTGCTTCCTAAACACTCTCTGC
TGTACGAGTACTTCACAGTTTATAACGAGCTCACCAAGGTCAAATACGTCACAGAAGGGATGAGAAAGCC
AGCATTCCTGTCTGGAGAGCAGAAGAAAGCTATCGTGGACCTCCTCTTCAAGACGAACCGGAAAGTTACC
GTGAAACAGCTCAAAGAAGACTATTTCAAAAAGATTGAATGTTTCGACTCTGTTGAAATCAGCGGAGTGG
AGGATCGCTTCAACGCATCCCTGGGAACGTATCACGATCTCCTGAAAATCATTAAAGACAAGGACTTCCT
GGACAATGAGGAGAACGAGGACATTCTTGAGGACATTGTCCTCACCCTTACGTTGTTTGAAGATAGGGAG
ATGATTGAAGAACGCTTGAAAACTTACGCTCATCTCTTCGACGACAAAGTCATGAAACAGCTCAAGAGGC
GCCGATATACAGGATGGGGGCGGCTGTCAAGAAAACTGATCAATGGGATCCGAGACAAGCAGAGTGGAAA
GACAATCCTGGATTTTCTTAAGTCCGATGGATTTGCCAACCGGAACTTCATGCAGTTGATCCATGATGAC
TCTCTCACCTTTAAGGAGGACATCCAGAAAGCACAAGTTTCTGGCCAGGGGGACAGTCTTCACGAGCACA
TCGCTAATCTTGCAGGTAGCCCAGCTATCAAAAAGGGAATACTGCAGACCGTTAAGGTCGTGGATGAACT
CGTCAAAGTAATGGGAAGGCATAAGCCCGAGAATATCGTTATCGAGATGGCCCGAGAGAACCAAACTACC
CAGAAGGGACAGAAGAACAGTAGGGAAAGGATGAAGAGGATTGAAGAGGGTATAAAAGAACTGGGGTCCC
AAATCCTTAAGGAACACCCAGTTGAAAACACCCAGCTTCAGAATGAGAAGCTCTACCTGTACTACCTGCA
GAACGGCAGGGACATGTACGTGGATCAGGAACTGGACATCAATCGGCTCTCCGACTACGACGTGGATCAT
ATCGTGCCCCAGTCTTTTCTCAAAGATGATTCTATTGATAATAAAGTGTTGACAAGATCCGATAAAAATA
GAGGGAAGAGTGATAACGTCCCCTCAGAAGAAGTTGTCAAGAAAATGAAAAATTATTGGCGGCAGCTGCT
GAACGCCAAACTGATCACACAACGGAAGTTCGATAATCTGACTAAGGCTGAACGAGGTGGCCTGTCTGAG
TTGGATAAAGCCGGCTTCATCAAAAGGCAGCTTGTTGAGACACGCCAGATCACCAAGCACGTGGCCCAAA
TTCTCGATTCACGCATGAACACCAAGTACGATGAAAATGACAAACTGATTCGAGAGGTGAAAGTTATTAC
TCTGAAGTCTAAGCTGGTCTCAGATTTCAGAAAGGACTTTCAGTTTTATAAGGTGAGAGAGATCAACAAT
TACCACCATGCGCATGATGCCTACCTGAATGCAGTGGTAGGCACTGCACTTATCAAAAAATATCCCAAGC
TTGAATCTGAATTTGTTTACGGAGACTATAAAGTGTACGATGTTAGGAAAATGATCGCAAAGTCTGAGCA
GGAAATAGGCAAGGCCACCGCTAAGTACTTCTTTTACAGCAATATTATGAATTTTTTCAAGACCGAGATT
ACACTGGCCAATGGAGAGATTCGGAAGCGACCACTTATCGAAACAAACGGAGAAACAGGAGAAATCGTGT
GGGACAAGGGTAGGGATTTCGCGACAGTCCGGAAGGTCCTGTCCATGCCGCAGGTGAACATCGTTAAAAA
GACCGAAGTACAGACCGGAGGCTTCTCCAAGGAAAGTATCCTCCCGAAAAGGAACAGCGACAAGCTGATC
GCACGCAAAAAAGATTGGGACCCCAAGAAATACGGCGGATTCGATTCTCCTACAGTCGCTTACAGTGTAC
TGGTTGTGGCCAAAGTGGAGAAAGGGAAGTCTAAAAAACTCAAAAGCGTCAAGGAACTGCTGGGCATCAC
AATCATGGAGCGATCAAGCTTCGAAAAAAACCCCATCGACTTTCTCGAGGCGAAAGGATATAAAGAGGTC
AAAAAAGACCTCATCATTAAGCTTCCCAAGTACTCTCTCTTTGAGCTTGAAAACGGCCGGAAACGAATGC
TCGCTAGTGCGGGCGAGCTGCAGAAAGGTAACGAGCTGGCACTGCCCTCTAAATACGTTAATTTCTTGTA
TCTGGCCAGCCACTATGAAAAGCTCAAAGGGTCTCCCGAAGATAATGAGCAGAAGCAGCTGTTCGTGGAA
CAACACAAACACTACCTTGATGAGATCATCGAGCAAATAAGCGAATTCTCCAAAAGAGTGATCCTCGCCG
ACGCTAACCTCGATAAGGTGCTTTCTGCTTACAATAAGCACAGGGATAAGCCCATCAGGGAGCAGGCAGA
AAACATTATCCACTTGTTTACTCTGACCAACTTGGGCGCGCCTGCAGCCTTCAAGTACTTCGACACCACC
ATAGACAGAAAGCGGTACACCTCTACAAAGGAGGTCCTGGACGCCACACTGATTCATCAGTCAATTACGG
GGCTCTATGAAACAAGAATCGACCTCTCTCAGCTCGGTGGAGACAGCAGGGCTGACCCCAAGAAGAAGAG
GAAGGTGTGATCTCTTCTCGAGTCATGTAATTAGTTATGTCACGCTTACATTCACGCCCTCCCCCCACAT
CCGCTCTAACCGAAAAGGAAGGAGTTAGACAACCTGAAGTCTAGGTCCCTATTTATTTTTTTATAGTTAT
GTTAGTATTAAGAACGTTATTTATATTTCAAATTTTTCTTTTTTTTCTGTACAGACGCGTGTACGCATGT
AACATTATACTGAAAACCTTGCTTGAGAAGGTTTTGGGACGCTCGAAGGCTTTAATTTGCGGCCGGTACC
CAATTCGCCCTATAGTGAGTCGTATTACGCGCGCTCACTGGCCGTCGTTTTACAACGTCGTGACTGGGAA
AACCCTGGCGTTACCCAACTTAATCGCCTTGCAGCACATCCCCCTTTCGCCAGCTGGCGTAATAGCGAAG
AGGCCCGCACCGATCGCCCTTCCCAACAGTTGCGCAGCCTGAATGGCGAATGG
[124 nt withheld, positions 7474-7597]
C
[91 nt withheld, positions 7599-7689]
A
[49 nt withheld, positions 7691-7739]
CCTTTGACGTTGGAGTCCACGTTCTTT
[37 nt withheld, positions 7767-7803]
ACCCTATCTCGGTCTATTCTTTTGATTTATAAGGGATTTTGCCGATTTCGGCCTATTGGTTAAAAAATGA
GCTGATTTAACAAAAATTTAACGCGAATTTTAACAAAATATTAACGCTTACAATTTCCTGATGCGGTATT
TTCTCCTTACGCATCTGTGCGGTATTTCACACCGCATAGATCGGCAAGTGCACAAACAATACTTAAATAA
ATACTACTCAGTAATAACCTATTTCTTAGCATTTTTGACGAAATTTGCTATTTTGTTAGAGTCTTTTACA
CCATTTGTCTCCACACCTCCGCTTACATCAACACCAATAACGCCATTTAATCTAAGCGCATCACCAACAT
TTTCTGGCGTCAGTCCACCAGCTAACATAAAATGTAAGCTTTCGGGGCTCTCTTGCCTTCCAACCCAGTC
AGAAATCGAGTTCCAATCCAAAAGTTCACCTGTCCCACCTGCTTCTGAATCAAACAAGGGAATAAACGAA
TGAGGTTTCTGTGAAGCTGCACTGAGTAGTATGTTGCAGTCTTTTGGAAATACGAGTCTTTTAATAACTG
GCAAACCGAGGAACTCTTGGTATTCTTGCCACGACTCATCTCCATGCAGTTGGACGATATCAATGCCGTA
ATCATTGACCAGAGCCAAAACATCCTCCTTAGGTTGATTACGAAACACGCCAACCAAGTATTTCGGAGTG
CCTGAACTATTTTTATATGCTTTTACAAGACTTGAAATTTTCCTTGCAATAACCGGGTCAATTGTTCTCT
TTCTATTGGGCACACATATAATACCCAGCAAGTCAGCATCGGAATCTAGAGCACATTCTGCGGCCTCTGT
GCTCTGCAAGCCGCAAACTTTCACCAATGGACCAGAACTACCTGTGAAATTAATAACAGACATACTCCAA
GCTGCCTTTGTGTGCTTAATCACGTATACTCACGTGCTCAATAGTCACCAATGCCCTCCCTCTTGGCCCT
CTCCTTTTCTTTTTTCGACCGAATTAATTCTTAATCGGCAAAAAAAGAAAAGCTCCGGATCAAGATTGTA
CGTAAGGTGACAAGCTATTTTTCAATAAAGAATATCTTCCACTACTGCCATCTGGCGTCATAACTGCAAA
GTACACATATATTACGATGCTGTTCTATTAAATGCTTCCTATATTATATATATAGTAATGTCGTTGATCT
ATGGTGCACTCTCAGTACAATCTGCTCTGATGCCGCATAGTTAAGCCAGCCCCGACACCCGCCAACACCC
GCTGACGCGCCCTGACGGGCTTGTCTGCTCCCGGCATCCGCTTACAGACAAGCTGTGACCGTCTCCGGGA
GCTGCATGTGTCAGAGGTTTTCACCGTCATCACCGAAACGCGCGAGACGAAAGGGCCTCGTGATACGCCT
ATTTTTATAGGTTAATGTCATGATAATAATGGTTTCTTAGACGTCAGGTGGCACTTTTCGGGGAAATGTG
CGCGGAACCCCTATTTGTTTATTTTTCTAAATACATTCAAATATGTATCCGCTCATGAGACAATAACCCT
GATAAATGCTTCAATAATATTGAAAAAGGAAGAGTATGAGTATTCAACATTTCCGTGTCGCCCTTATTCC
CTTTTTTGCGGCATTTTGCCTTCCTGTTTTTGCTCACCCAGAAACGCTGGTGAAAGTAAAAGATGCTGAA
GATCAGTTGGGTGCACGAGTGGGTTACATCGAACTGGATCTCAACAGCGGTAAGATCCTTGAGAGTTTTC
GCCCCGAAGAACGTTTTCCAATGATGAGCACTTTTAAAGTTCTGCTATGTGGCGCGGTATTATCCCGTAT
TGACGCCGGGCAAGAGCAACTCGGTCGCCGCATACACTATTCTCAGAATGACTTGGTTGAGTACTCACCA
GTCACAGAAAAGCATCTTACGGATGGCATGACAGTAAGAGAATTATGCAGTGCTGCCATAACCATGAGTG
ATAACACTGCGGCCAACTTACTTCTGACAACGATCGGAGGACCGAAGGAGCTAACCGCTTTTTTGCACAA
CATGGGGGATCATGTAACTCGCCTTGATCGTTGGGAACCGGAGCTGAATGAAGCCATACCAAACGACGAG
CGTGACACCACGATGCCTGTAGCAATGGCAACAACGTTGCGCAAACTATTAACTGGCGAACTACTTACTC
TAGCTTCCCGGCAACAATTAATAGACTGGATGGAGGCGGATAAAGTTGCAGGACCACTTCTGCGCTCGGC
CCTTCCGGCTGGCTGGTTTATTGCTGATAAATCTGGAGCCGGTGAGCGTGGGTCTCGCGGTATCATTGCA
GCACTGGGGCCAGATGGTAAGCCCTCCCGTATCGTAGTTATCTACACGACGGGGAGTCAGGCAACTATGG
ATGAACGAAATAGACAGATCGCTGAGATAGGTGCCTCACTGATTAAGCATTGGTAACTGTCAGACCAAGT
TTACTCATATATACTTTAGATTGATTTAAAACTTCATTTTTAATTTAAAAGGATCTAGGTGAAGATCCTT
TTTGATAATCTCATGACCAAAATCCCTTAACGTGAGTTTTCGTTCCACTGAGCGTCAGACCCCGTAGAAA
AGATCAAAGGATCTTCTTGAGATCCTTTTTTTCTGCGCGTAATCTGCTGCTTGCAAACAAAAAAACCACC
GCTACCAGCGGTGGTTTGTTTGCCGGATCAAGAGCTACCAACTCTTTTTCCGAAGGTAACTGGCTTCAGC
AGAGCGCAGATACCAAATACTGTTCTTCTAGTGTAGCCGTAGTTAGGCCACCACTTCAAGAACTCTGTAG
CACCGCCTACATACCTCGCTCTGCTAATCCTGTTACCAGTGGCTGCTGCCAGTGGCGATAAGTCGTGTCT
TACCGGGTTGGACTCAAGACGATAGTTACCGGATAAGGCGCAGCGGTCGGGCTGAACGGGGGGTTCGTGC
ACACAGCCCAGCTTGGAGCGAACGACCTACACCGAACTGAGATACCTACAGCGTGAGCTATGAGAAAGCG
CCACGCTTCCCGAAGGGAGAAAGGCGGACAGGTATCCGGTAAGCGGCAGGGTCGGAACAGGAGAGCGCAC
GAGGGAGCTTCCAGGGGGAAACGCCTGGTATCTTTATAGTCCTGTCGGGTTTCGCCACCTCTGACTTGAG
CGTCGATTTTTGTGATGCTCGTCAGGGGGGCGGAGCCTATGGAAAAACGCCAGCAACGCGGCCTTTTTAC
GGTTCCTGGCCTTTTGCTGGCCTTTTGCTCGGGGGATCTGCCAATTGAACATAACATGGTAGTTACATAT
ACTAGTAATATGGTTCGGCACACATTAAAAGTATAAAAACTATCTGAATTACGAATTACATATATTGGTC
ATAAAAATCAATCAATCATCGTGTGTTTTATATGTCTCTTATCTAAGTATAAGAATATCCATAGTTAATA
TTCACTTACGCTACCTTTTAACCTGTAATCATTGTCAACAGGATATGTTAACGACCCACATTGATAAACG
CTAGTATTTCTTTTTCCTCTTCTTATTGGCCGGCTGTCTCTATACTCCCCTATAGTCTGTTTCTTTTCGT
TTCGATTGTCCCTATCAGTGATAGAGATGGCGCACATGGTACGCTGTGGTGCTCGCGGCTGGGAACGAAA
CTCTGGGAGCTGCGATTGGCAGGATGGCTGGCTTTTACCGTGGTTTTAGAGCTAGAAATAGCAAGTTAAA
ATAAGGCTAGTCCGTTATCAACTTGAAAAAGTGGCACCGAGTCGGTGCTTTTTTCTCGAGCCATATCCAA
CTTCCAATTTAATCTTTCTTTTTTAATTTTCACTTATTTGCGATACAGAAAGAAAAAAGCGATAGTAACT
ATTGAATTTTGTTTGGATTTGGTTAGATTAGATATGGTTTCTCTTTATATTTACATGCTAAAAATGGGCT
ACACCAGAGATACATAATTAGATATATATACG
